Addgene plasmid #89527: OeNL-H2B_pcDNA3
Purpose: Orange color variant of bright luminescent protein, fused to histone 2B
Depositing lab: Takeharu Nagai. Depositing organization: The University of Osaka. Publication: Five colour variants of bright luminescent protein for real-time multicolour bioimaging. Suzuki K, Kimura T, Shinoda H, Bai G, Daniels MJ, Arai Y, Nakano M, Nagai T. Nat Commun. 2016 Dec 14;7:13718. doi: 10.1038/ncomms13718. PubMed 27966527.
Backbone
  Vector backbone: pcDNA3
  Backbone manufacturer: Invitrogen
  Backbone size w/o insert (bp): 5400
  Vector type: Mammalian Expression
  Selectable markers: Neomycin (select with G418)
Growth in bacteria
  Bacterial resistance: Ampicillin, 100 μg/mL
  Growth temperature: 37°C
  Growth strain: DH5alpha
  Copy number: High Copy
Gene/Insert
  Gene/Insert name: OeNL
  Species: Synthetic
  Insert size (bp): 1263
  GenBank ID: LC128717
  Promoter: CMV
  Tag / fusion protein: histone 2B (C terminal on insert)
  Cloning method: Restriction Enzyme; 5′ cloning site BamHI (not destroyed); 3′ cloning site EcoRI (not destroyed)
  Sequencing primers: 5′ CMV-F; 3′ BGHrev
Terms and licenses: Academic/Nonprofit Terms; Industry Terms: Not Available to Industry
Depositor comments: Derived from NanoLuc luciferase
How to cite: OeNL-H2B_pcDNA3 was a gift from Takeharu Nagai (Addgene plasmid # 89527 ; http://n2t.net/addgene:89527 ; RRID:Addgene_89527)
