[The description below was written by a language model from this plasmid's Addgene catalogue record and pLannotate feature annotations shown in this document.]
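Description:
OeNL-H2B_pcDNA3 is a mammalian expression plasmid built on the Invitrogen pcDNA3 backbone that encodes the orange colour variant of an enhanced Nano-lantern luminescent protein (OeNL) fused to histone H2B. The sequenced record is about 7.0 kb. It is propagated in E. coli through a high-copy ColE1/pUC-type origin with ampicillin selection (β-lactamase under its own promoter), and it also carries an f1 origin. For selection in mammalian cells, an SV40 early promoter drives the neomycin phosphotransferase gene followed by an SV40 polyadenylation signal, allowing G418 selection of stable transfectants.

The expression cassette uses the human CMV immediate-early enhancer and promoter and ends at the bovine growth hormone poly(A) signal; T7 and SP6 promoters flank the cloning region. The synthetic insert, cloned between BamHI and EcoRI sites, is derived from NanoLuc luciferase according to the depositor. In the feature table, a short NanoLuc fragment comes first, followed by a monomeric Kusabira-Orange fluorescent protein sequence, then a larger NanoLuc fragment. This suggests that the orange fluorescent protein is combined with NanoLuc sequence in a single open reading frame, an arrangement consistent with shifting the luciferase emission toward orange by resonance energy transfer, although the record does not state the mechanism. A human H2B coding sequence (annotated as H2BC12) sits at the C terminus and would be expected to direct the fusion to chromatin. Short annotated hits such as an HIV-1 LTR fragment, a ble fragment and a lacI fragment appear to be backbone remnants or annotation artefacts rather than functional parts.

The construct is intended as a bright, nucleus-marking orange luminescent reporter for live-cell imaging, and belongs to a set of five colour variants developed for real-time multicolour bioimaging.
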