Features (pLannotate 1.2.2; 26 found; start..end, strand, type, name):
    154..533     +  enhancer       CMV enhancer: human cytomegalovirus immediate early enhancer
    534..737     +  promoter       CMV promoter: human cytomegalovirus (CMV) immediate early promoter
    733..766     +  LTR            5' LTR (truncated) (fragment): truncated 5' long terminal repeat (LTR) from HIV-1
    782..800     +  promoter       T7 promoter: promoter for bacteriophage T7 RNA polymerase
    833..982     +  CDS            Nluc (fragment): NanoLuc® luciferase human codon-optimized
   1007..1034    +  CDS            hmKO (fragment): humanized monomeric Kusabira-Orange fluorescent protein mammalian codon-optimized
   1036..1060    +  CDS            hmKO (fragment): humanized monomeric Kusabira-Orange fluorescent protein mammalian codon-optimized
   1073..1723    +  CDS            hmKO: humanized monomeric Kusabira-Orange fluorescent protein mammalian codon-optimized
   1730..2092    +  CDS            Nluc (fragment): NanoLuc® luciferase human codon-optimized
   2099..2476    +  CDS            H2BC12 (sequence partly withheld): H2B1K_HUMAN - Also known as H2BFT Experimental evidence at protein level: Swiss-Prot protein existence level 1. Has broad antibacterial activity. May contribute to the formation of the functional antimicrobial barrier of the colonic epithelium, and to the bactericidal activity of amniotic fluid. From Homo sapiens (Human).
   2507..2525    -  promoter       SP6 promoter: promoter for bacteriophage SP6 RNA polymerase
   2551..2775    +  polyA_signal   bGH poly(A) signal: bovine growth hormone polyadenylation signal
   2779..2800    +  promoter       SV40 promoter (fragment): SV40 enhancer and early promoter
   2821..3249    +  rep_origin     f1 ori (sequence partly withheld): f1 bacteriophage origin of replication; arrow indicates direction of (+) strand synthesis
   3263..3592    +  promoter       SV40 promoter: SV40 enhancer and early promoter
   3659..4450    +  CDS            neo: KKA2_KLEPN - Also known as kan, nptII. Experimental evidence at protein level: Swiss-Prot protein existence level 1. Resistance to kanamycin, neomycin, paromomycin, ribostamycin, butirosin and gentamicin B. From Klebsiella pneumoniae.
   4474..4632    +  CDS            ble (fragment): BLE_KLEPN - Experimental evidence at protein level: Swiss-Prot protein existence level 1. Binding protein with a strong affinity to the bleomycin family of antibiotics. Binds to CL990; an antimitotic-antibiotic compound. From Klebsiella pneumoniae.
   4627..4748    +  polyA_signal   SV40 poly(A) signal: SV40 polyadenylation signal
   4821..4837    -  protein_bind   lac operator: The lac repressor binds to the lac operator to inhibit transcription in E. coli. This inhibition can be relieved by adding lactose or isopropyl-β-D-thiogalactopyranoside (IPTG). lac repressor encoded by lacI
   4845..4875    -  promoter       lac promoter: promoter for the E. coli lac operon
   4890..4911    -  protein_bind   CAP binding site: CAP binding activates transcription in the presence of cAMP. E. coli catabolite activator protein
   4924..5016    -  CDS            lacI (fragment): lac repressor; lacI; The lac repressor binds to the lac operator to inhibit transcription in E. coli. This inhibition can be relieved by adding lactose or isopropyl-β-D-thiogalactopyranoside (IPTG).
   5199..5787    -  rep_origin     ori: high-copy-number ColE1/pMB1/pBR322/pUC origin of replication
   5958..6818    -  CDS            AmpR: β-lactamase; bla; confers resistance to ampicillin, carbenicillin, and related antibiotics
   6819..6923    -  promoter       AmpR promoter: bla
   6982..7034    -  misc_feature   bom (fragment): basis of mobility region from pBR322
>Addgene plasmid #89527 | OeNL-H2B_pcDNA3 | addgene full sequence | sequence record 177729 | Addgene NGS Result
TGCTCCCTGCTTGTGTGTTGGAGGTCGCTGAGTAGTGCGCGAGCAAAATTTAAGCTACAACAAGGCAAGG
CTTGACCGACAATTGCATGAAGAATCTGCTTAGGGTTAGGCGTTTTGCGCTGCTTCGCGATGTACGGGCC
AGATATACGCGTTGACATTGATTATTGACTAGTTATTAATAGTAATCAATTACGGGGTCATTAGTTCATA
GCCCATATATGGAGTTCCGCGTTACATAACTTACGGTAAATGGCCCGCCTGGCTGACCGCCCAACGACCC
CCGCCCATTGACGTCAATAATGACGTATGTTCCCATAGTAACGCCAATAGGGACTTTCCATTGACGTCAA
TGGGTGGAGTATTTACGGTAAACTGCCCACTTGGCAGTACATCAAGTGTATCATATGCCAAGTACGCCCC
CTATTGACGTCAATGACGGTAAATGGCCCGCCTGGCATTATGCCCAGTACATGACCTTATGGGACTTTCC
TACTTGGCAGTACATCTACGTATTAGTCATCGCTATTACCATGGTGATGCGGTTTTGGCAGTACATCAAT
GGGCGTGGATAGCGGTTTGACTCACGGGGATTTCCAAGTCTCCACCCCATTGACGTCAATGGGAGTTTGT
TTTGGCACCAAAATCAACGGGACTTTCCAAAATGTCGTAACAACTCCGCCCCATTGACGCAAATGGGCGG
TAGGCGTGTACGGTGGGAGGTCTATATAAGCAGAGCTCTCTGGCTAACTAGAGAACCCACTGCTTACTGG
CTTATCGAAATTAATACGACTCACTATAGGGAGACCCAAGCTTGGTACCGAGCTCGGATCCGATGGTCTT
CACACTCGAAGATTTCGTTGGGGACTGGCGACAGACAGCCGGCTACAACCTGGACCAAGTCCTTGAACAG
GGAGGTGTGTCCAGTTTGTTTCAGAATCTCGGGGTGTCCGTAACTCCGATCCAAAGGATTGTCCTGAGCG
GTCTCGAGGGCGGTAGCGGTGGCAGCGTGAGCGTGATCAAGCCCGAGATGAAGAAGGTGGAGGACGCCGT
GGCCCACTCCACTCTCGAGGGCGTGAGCGTGATCAAGCCCGAGATGAAGATGAGGTACTACATGGACGGC
TCCGTCAATGGGCATGAGTTCACAATCGAGGGTGAGGGCACAGGCAGACCTTACGAGGGACATCAGGAGA
TGACACTGCGCGTCACAATGGCCGAGGGCGGGCCAATGCCTTTCGCCTTCGACCTGGTGTCCCACGTGTT
CTGTTACGGCCACAGAGTTTTTACTAAATATCCAGAAGAGATCCCAGACTATTTCAAGCAGGCCTTTCCT
GAGGGCCTGTCCTGGGAGAGGTCCCTGGAGTTCGAGGACGGCGGCTCCGCCTCCGTGAGCGCCCACATCA
GCCTGAGGGGCAACACCTTCTACCACAAGTCCAAGTTCACCGGCGTGAACTTCCCCGCCGACGGCCCCAT
CATGCAGAACCAGAGCGTGGACTGGGAGCCCTCCACCGAGAAGATCACCGCCAGCGACGGCGTGCTGAAG
GGCGACGTGACCATGTACCTGAAGCTGGAGGGCGGCGGCAACCACAAGTGCCAGATGAAGACCACCTACA
AGGCCGCCAAGGAGATCCTGGAGATGCCCGGCGACCACTACATCGGCCACAGGCTGGTGAGGAAGACCGA
GGGCAACATCACCGAGCAGGTGGAGGACGCCGTGGCCCACTCCGAGCTCGAAAATGGGCTGAAGATCGAC
ATCCATGTCATCATCCCGTATGAAGGTCTGAGCGGCGACCAAATGGGCCAGATCGAAAAAATTTTTAAGG
TGGTGTACCCTGTGGATGATCATCACTTTAAGGTGATCCTGCACTATGGCACACTGGTAATCGACGGGGT
TACGCCGAACATGATCGACTATTTCGGACGGCCGTATGAAGGCATCGCCGTGTTCGACGGCAAAAAGATC
ACTGTAACAGGGACCCTGTGGAACGGCAACAAAATTATCGACGAGCGCCTGATCAACCCCGACGGCTCCC
TGCTGTTCCGAGTAACCATCAACGGAGTGACCGGCTGGCGGCTGTGCGAACGCATTCTGGCGGAATTCAT
G
[375 nt withheld, positions 2102-2476]
TAACTCGAGCATGCATCTAGAGGGCCCTATTCTATAGTGTCACCTAAATGCTAGAGCTCGCTGATCAGCC
TCGACTGTGCCTTCTAGTTGCCAGCCATCTGTTGTTTGCCCCTCCCCCGTGCCTTCCTTGACCCTGGAAG
GTGCCACTCCCACTGTCCTTTCCTAATAAAATGAGGAAATTGCATCGCATTGTCTGAGTAGGTGTCATTC
TATTCTGGGGGGTGGGGTGGGGCAGGACAGCAAGGGGGAGGATTGGGAAGACAATAGCAGGCATGCTGGG
GATGCGGTGGGCTCTATGGCTTCTGAGGCGGAAAGAACCAGCTGGGGCTCTAGGGGGTATCCCC
[124 nt withheld, positions 2821-2944]
C
[91 nt withheld, positions 2946-3036]
A
[49 nt withheld, positions 3038-3086]
CCTTTGACGTTGGAGTCCACGTTCTTT
[37 nt withheld, positions 3114-3150]
ACCCTATCTCGGTCTATTCTTTTGATTTATAAGGGATTTTGCCGATTTCGGCCTATTGGTTAAAAAATGA
GCTGATTTAACAAAAATTTAACGCGAATTAATTCTGTGGAATGTGTGTCAGTTAGGGTGTGGAAAGTCCC
CAGGCTCCCCAGCAGGCAGAAGTATGCAAAGCATGCATCTCAATTAGTCAGCAACCAGGTGTGGAAAGTC
CCCAGGCTCCCCAGCAGGCAGAAGTATGCAAAGCATGCATCTCAATTAGTCAGCAACCATAGTCCCGCCC
CTAACTCCGCCCATCCCGCCCCTAACTCCGCCCAGTTCCGCCCATTCTCCGCCCCATGGCTGACTAATTT
TTTTTATTTATGCAGAGGCCGAGGCCGCCTCTGCCTCTGAGCTATTCCAGAAGTAGTGAGGAGGCTTTTT
TGGAGGCCTAGGCTTTTGCAAAAAGCTCCCGGGAGCTTGTATATCCATTTTCGGATCTGATCAAGAGACA
GGATGAGGATCGTTTCGCATGATTGAACAAGATGGATTGCACGCAGGTTCTCCGGCCGCTTGGGTGGAGA
GGCTATTCGGCTATGACTGGGCACAACAGACAATCGGCTGCTCTGATGCCGCCGTGTTCCGGCTGTCAGC
GCAGGGGCGCCCGGTTCTTTTTGTCAAGACCGACCTGTCCGGTGCCCTGAATGAACTGCAGGACGAGGCA
GCGCGGCTATCGTGGCTGGCCACGACGGGCGTTCCTTGCGCAGCTGTGCTCGACGTTGTCACTGAAGCGG
GAAGGGACTGGCTGCTATTGGGCGAAGTGCCGGGGCAGGATCTCCTGTCATCTCACCTTGCTCCTGCCGA
GAAAGTATCCATCATGGCTGATGCAATGCGGCGGCTGCATACGCTTGATCCGGCTACCTGCCCATTCGAC
CACCAAGCGAAACATCGCATCGAGCGAGCACGTACTCGGATGGAAGCCGGTCTTGTCGATCAGGATGATC
TGGACGAAGAGCATCAGGGGCTCGCGCCAGCCGAACTGTTCGCCAGGCTCAAGGCGCGCATGCCCGACGG
CGAGGATCTCGTCGTGACCCATGGCGATGCCTGCTTGCCGAATATCATGGTGGAAAATGGCCGCTTTTCT
GGATTCATCGACTGTGGCCGGCTGGGTGTGGCGGACCGCTATCAGGACATAGCGTTGGCTACCCGTGATA
TTGCTGAAGAGCTTGGCGGCGAATGGGCTGACCGCTTCCTCGTGCTTTACGGTATCGCCGCTCCCGATTC
GCAGCGCATCGCCTTCTATCGCCTTCTTGACGAGTTCTTCTGAGCGGGACTCTGGGGTTCGAAATGACCG
ACCAAGCGACGCCCAACCTGCCATCACGAGATTTCGATTCCACCGCCGCCTTCTATGAAAGGTTGGGCTT
CGGAATCGTTTTCCGGGACGCCGGCTGGATGATCCTCCAGCGCGGGGATCTCATGCTGGAGTTCTTCGCC
CACCCCAACTTGTTTATTGCAGCTTATAATGGTTACAAATAAAGCAATAGCATCACAAATTTCACAAATA
AAGCATTTTTTTCACTGCATTCTAGTTGTGGTTTGTCCAAACTCATCAATGTATCTTATCATGTCTGTAT
ACCGTCGACCTCTAGCTAGAGCTTGGCGTAATCATGGTCATAGCTGTTTCCTGTGTGAAATTGTTATCCG
CTCACAATTCCACACAACATACGAGCCGGAAGCATAAAGTGTAAAGCCTGGGGTGCCTAATGAGTGAGCT
AACTCACATTAATTGCGTTGCGCTCACTGCCCGCTTTCCAGTCGGGAAACCTGTCGTGCCAGCTGCATTA
ATGAATCGGCCAACGCGCGGGGAGAGGCGGTTTGCGTATTGGGCGCTCTTCCGCTTCCTCGCTCACTGAC
TCGCTGCGCTCGGTCGTTCGGCTGCGGCGAGCGGTATCAGCTCACTCAAAGGCGGTAATACGGTTATCCA
CAGAATCAGGGGATAACGCAGGAAAGAACATGTGAGCAAAAGGCCAGCAAAAGGCCAGGAACCGTAAAAA
GGCCGCGTTGCTGGCGTTTTTCCATAGGCTCCGCCCCCCTGACGAGCATCACAAAAATCGACGCTCAAGT
CAGAGGTGGCGAAACCCGACAGGACTATAAAGATACCAGGCGTTTCCCCCTGGAAGCTCCCTCGTGCGCT
CTCCTGTTCCGACCCTGCCGCTTACCGGATACCTGTCCGCCTTTCTCCCTTCGGGAAGCGTGGCGCTTTC
TCATAGCTCACGCTGTAGGTATCTCAGTTCGGTGTAGGTCGTTCGCTCCAAGCTGGGCTGTGTGCACGAA
CCCCCCGTTCAGCCCGACCGCTGCGCCTTATCCGGTAACTATCGTCTTGAGTCCAACCCGGTAAGACACG
ACTTATCGCCACTGGCAGCAGCCACTGGTAACAGGATTAGCAGAGCGAGGTATGTAGGCGGTGCTACAGA
GTTCTTGAAGTGGTGGCCTAACTACGGCTACACTAGAAGAACAGTATTTGGTATCTGCGCTCTGCTGAAG
CCAGTTACCTTCGGAAAAAGAGTTGGTAGCTCTTGATCCGGCAAACAAACCACCGCTGGTAGCGGTGGTT
TTTTTGTTTGCAAGCAGCAGATTACGCGCAGAAAAAAAGGATCTCAAGAAGATCCTTTGATCTTTTCTAC
GGGGTCTGACGCTCAGTGGAACGAAAACTCACGTTAAGGGATTTTGGTCATGAGATTATCAAAAAGGATC
TTCACCTAGATCCTTTTAAATTAAAAATGAAGTTTTAAATCAATCTAAAGTATATATGAGTAAACTTGGT
CTGACAGTTACCAATGCTTAATCAGTGAGGCACCTATCTCAGCGATCTGTCTATTTCGTTCATCCATAGT
TGCCTGACTCCCCGTCGTGTAGATAACTACGATACGGGAGGGCTTACCATCTGGCCCCAGTGCTGCAATG
ATACCGCGAGACCCACGCTCACCGGCTCCAGATTTATCAGCAATAAACCAGCCAGCCGGAAGGGCCGAGC
GCAGAAGTGGTCCTGCAACTTTATCCGCCTCCATCCAGTCTATTAATTGTTGCCGGGAAGCTAGAGTAAG
TAGTTCGCCAGTTAATAGTTTGCGCAACGTTGTTGCCATTGCTACAGGCATCGTGGTGTCACGCTCGTCG
TTTGGTATGGCTTCATTCAGCTCCGGTTCCCAACGATCAAGGCGAGTTACATGATCCCCCATGTTGTGCA
AAAAAGCGGTTAGCTCCTTCGGTCCTCCGATCGTTGTCAGAAGTAAGTTGGCCGCAGTGTTATCACTCAT
GGTTATGGCAGCACTGCATAATTCTCTTACTGTCATGCCATCCGTAAGATGCTTTTCTGTGACTGGTGAG
TACTCAACCAAGTCATTCTGAGAATAGTGTATGCGGCGACCGAGTTGCTCTTGCCCGGCGTCAATACGGG
ATAATACCGCGCCACATAGCAGAACTTTAAAAGTGCTCATCATTGGAAAACGTTCTTCGGGGCGAAAACT
CTCAAGGATCTTACCGCTGTTGAGATCCAGTTCGATGTAACCCACTCGTGCACCCAACTGATCTTCAGCA
TCTTTTACTTTCACCAGCGTTTCTGGGTGAGCAAAAACAGGAAGGCAAAATGCCGCAAAAAAGGGAATAA
GGGCGACACGGAAATGTTGAATACTCATACTCTTCCTTTTTCAATATTATTGAAGCATTTATCAGGGTTA
TTGTCTCATGAGCGGATACATATTTGAATGTATTTAGAAAAATAAACAAATAGGGGTTCCGCGCACATTT
CCCCGAAAAGTGCCACCTGACGTCGACGGATCGGGAGATCTCCCGATCCCCTATGGTGCACTCTCAGTAC
AATCTGCTCTGATGCCGCATAGTTAAGCCAGTATC
