>Addgene plasmid #89527 | OeNL-H2B_pcDNA3 | depositor partial sequence | sequence record 173467 | OeNL moiety
ATGGTCTTCACACTCGAAGATTTCGTTGGGGACTGGCGACAGACAGCCGGCTACAACCTGGACCAAGTCC
TTGAACAGGGAGGTGTGTCCAGTTTGTTTCAGAATCTCGGGGTGTCCGTAACTCCGATCCAAAGGATTGT
CCTGAGCGGTCTCGAGGGCGGTAGCGGTGGCAGCGTGAGCGTGATCAAGCCCGAGATGAAGAAGGTGGAG
GACGCCGTGGCCCACTCCACTCTCGAGGGCGTGAGCGTGATCAAGCCCGAGATGAAGATGAGGTACTACA
TGGACGGCTCCGTCAATGGGCATGAGTTCACAATCGAGGGTGAGGGCACAGGCAGACCTTACGAGGGACA
TCAGGAGATGACACTGCGCGTCACAATGGCCGAGGGCGGGCCAATGCCTTTCGCCTTCGACCTGGTGTCC
CACGTGTTCTGTTACGGCCACAGAGTTTTTACTAAATATCCAGAAGAGATCCCAGACTATTTCAAGCAGG
CCTTTCCTGAGGGCCTGTCCTGGGAGAGGTCCCTGGAGTTCGAGGACGGCGGCTCCGCCTCCGTGAGCGC
CCACATCAGCCTGAGGGGCAACACCTTCTACCACAAGTCCAAGTTCACCGGCGTGAACTTCCCCGCCGAC
GGCCCCATCATGCAGAACCAGAGCGTGGACTGGGAGCCCTCCACCGAGAAGATCACCGCCAGCGACGGCG
TGCTGAAGGGCGACGTGACCATGTACCTGAAGCTGGAGGGCGGCGGCAACCACAAGTGCCAGATGAAGAC
CACCTACAAGGCCGCCAAGGAGATCCTGGAGATGCCCGGCGACCACTACATCGGCCACAGGCTGGTGAGG
AAGACCGAGGGCAACATCACCGAGCAGGTGGAGGACGCCGTGGCCCACTCCGAGCTCGAAAATGGGCTGA
AGATCGACATCCATGTCATCATCCCGTATGAAGGTCTGAGCGGCGACCAAATGGGCCAGATCGAAAAAAT
TTTTAAGGTGGTGTACCCTGTGGATGATCATCACTTTAAGGTGATCCTGCACTATGGCACACTGGTAATC
GACGGGGTTACGCCGAACATGATCGACTATTTCGGACGGCCGTATGAAGGCATCGCCGTGTTCGACGGCA
AAAAGATCACTGTAACAGGGACCCTGTGGAACGGCAACAAAATTATCGACGAGCGCCTGATCAACCCCGA
CGGCTCCCTGCTGTTCCGAGTAACCATCAACGGAGTGACCGGCTGGCGGCTGTGCGAACGCATTCTGGCG
